>Addgene plasmid #115848 | pAPM-D4 miR30-HDAC1 ts2 | addgene full sequence | sequence record 255821 | Addgene NGS Result
AATCTGCTTAGGGTTAGGCGTTTTGCGCTGCTTCGCGATGTACGGGCCAGATATACGCGCTGTGGAATGT
GTGTCAGTTAGGGTGTGGAAAGTCCCCAGGCTCCCCAGCAGGCAGAAGTATGCAAAGCATGCATCTCAAT
TAGTCAGCAACCAGGTGTGGAAAGTCCCCAGGCTCCCCAGCAGGCAGAAGTATGCAAAGCATGCATCTCA
ATTAGTCAGCAACCATAGTCCCGCCCCTAACTCCGCCCATCCCGCCCCTAACTCCGCCCAGTTCCGCCCA
TTCTCCGCCCCATGGCTGACTAATTTTTTTTATTTATGCAGAGGCCGAGGCCGCCTCTGCCTCTGAGCTA
TTCCAGAAGTAGTGAGGAGGCTTTTTTGGAGGCCTAGGCTTTTGCAAAAAGCTCGCGTTGACATTGATTA
TTGACTAGTTATTAATAGTAATCAATTACGGGGTCATTAGTTCATAGCCCATATATGGAGTTCCGCGTTA
CATAACTTACGGTAAATGGCCCGCCTGGCTGACCGCCCAACGACCCCCGCCCATTGACGTCAATAATGAC
GTATGTTCCCATAGTAACGCCAATAGGGACTTTCCATTGACGTCAATGGGTGGAGTATTTACGGTAAACT
GCCCACTTGGCAGTACATCAAGTGTATCATATGCCAAGTACGCCCCCTATTGACGTCAATGACGGTAAAT
GGCCCGCCTGGCATTATGCCCAGTACATGACCTTATGGGACTTTCCTACTTGGCAGTACATCTACGTATT
AGTCATCGCTATTACCATGGTGATGCGGTTTTGGCAGTACATCAATGGGCGTGGATAGCGGTTTGACTCA
CGGGGATTTCCAAGTCTCCACCCCATTGACGTCAATGGGAGTTTGTTTTGGCACCAAAATCAACGGGACT
TTCCAAAATGTCGTAACAACTCCGCCCCATTGACGCAAATGGGCGGTAGGCGTGTACGGTGGGAGGTCTA
TATAAGCAGCGCGTTTTGCCTGTACTGGGTCTCTCTGGTTAGACCAGATCTGAGCCTGGGAGCTCTCTGG
CTAACTAGGGAACCCACTGCTTAAGCCTCAATAAAGCTTGCCTTGAGTGCTTCAAGTAGTGTGTGCCCGT
CTGTTGTGTGACTCTGGTAACTAGAGATCCCTCAGACCCTTTTAGTCAGTGTGGAAAATCTCTAGCAGTG
GCGCCCGAACAGGGACTTGAAAGCGAAAGGGAAACCAGAGGAGCTCTCTCGACGCAGGACTCGGCTTGCT
GAAGCGCGCACGGCAAGAGGCGAGGGGCGGCGACTGGTGAGTACGCCAAAAATTTTGACTAGCGGAGGCT
AGAAGGAGAGAGATGGGTGCGAGAGCGTCAGTATTAAGCGGGGGAGAATTAGATCGCGATGGGAAAAAAT
TCGGTTAAGGCCAGGGGGAAAGAAAAAATATAAATTAAAACATATAGTATGGGCAAGCAGGGAGCTAGAA
CGATTCGCAGTTAATCCTGGCCTGTTAGAAACATCAGAAGGCTGTAGACAAATACTGGGACAGCTACAAC
CATCCCTTCAGACAGGATCAGAAGAACTTAGATCATTATATAATACAGTAGCAACCCTCTATTGTGTGCA
TCAAAGGATAGAGATAAAAGACACCAAGGAAGCTTTAGACAAGATAGAGGAAGAGCAAAACAAAAGTAAG
ACCACCGCACAGCAAGCGGCCGGCCGCTGATCTTCAGACCTGGAGGAGGAGATATGAGGGACAATTGGAG
AAGTGAATTATATAAATATAAAGTAGTAAAAATTGAACCATTAGGAGTAGCACCCACCAAGGCAAAGAGA
AGAGTGGTGCAGAGAGAAAAAAGAGCAGTGGGAATAGGAGCTTTGTTCCTTGGGTTCTTGGGAGCAGCAG
GAAGCACTATGGGCGCAGCGTCAATGACGCTGACGGTACAGGCCAGACAATTATTGTCTGGTATAGTGCA
GCAGCAGAACAATTTGCTGAGGGCTATTGAGGCGCAACAGCATCTGTTGCAACTCACAGTCTGGGGCATC
AAGCAGCTCCAGGCAAGAATCCTGGCTGTGGAAAGATACCTAAAGGATCAACAGCTCCTGGGGATTTGGG
GTTGCTCTGGAAAACTCATTTGCACCACTGCTGTGCCTTGGAATGCTAGTTGGAGTAATAAATCTCTGGA
ACAGATTTGGAATCACACGACCTGGATGGAGTGGGACAGAGAAATTAACAATTACACAAGCTTAATACAC
TCCTTAATTGAAGAATCGCAAAACCAGCAAGAAAAGAATGAACAAGAATTATTGGAATTAGATAAATGGG
CAAGTTTGTGGAATTGGTTTAACATAACAAATTGGCTGTGGTATATAAAATTATTCATAATGATAGTAGG
AGGCTTGGTAGGTTTAAGAATAGTTTTTGCTGTACTTTCTATAGTGAATAGAGTTAGGCAGGGATATTCA
CCATTATCGTTTCAGACCCACCTCCCAACCCCGAGGGGACCCGACAGGCCCGAAGGAATAGAAGAAGAAG
GTGGAGAGAGAGACAGAGACAGATCCATTCGATTAGTGAACGGATCGGCACTGCGTGCGCCAATTCTGCA
GACAAATGGCAGTATTCATCCACAATTTTAAAAGAAAAGGGGGGATTGGGGGGTACAGTGCAGGGGAAAG
AATAGTAGACATAATAGCAACAGACATACAAACTAAAGAATTACAAAAACAAATTACAAAAATTCAAAAT
TTTCGGGTTTATTACAGGGACAGCAGAGATCCAGTTTGGTTAATTAACTGCAGCCCCGATAAAATAAAAG
ATTTTATTTAGTCTCCAGAAAAAGGGGGGAATGAAAGACCCCACCTGTAGGTTTGGCAAGCTAGCTGCAG
TAACGCCATTTTGCAAGGCATGGAAAAATACCAAACCAAGAATAGAGAAGTTCAGATCAAGGGCGGGTAC
ATGAAAATAGCTAACGTTGGGCCAAACAGGATATCTGCGGTGAGCAGTTTCGGCCCCGGCCCGGGGCCAA
GAACAGATGGTCACCGCAGTTTCGGCCCCGGCCCGAGGCCAAGAACAGATGGTCCCCAGATATGGCCCAA
CCCTCAGCAGTTTCTTAAGACCCATCAGATGTTTCCAGGCTCCCCCAAGGACCTGAAATGACCCTGCGCC
TTATTTGAATTAACCAATCAGCCTGCTTCTCGCTTCTGTTCGCGCGCTTCTGCTTCCCGAGCTCTATAAA
AGAGCTCACAACCCCTCACTCGGCGCGCCAGTCCTCCGACAGACTGAGTCGCCCGGGGGTCTAGAACGCG
TGCCGCCATGACCGAATACAAACCTACCGTGAGGCTGGCTACAAGAGATGATGTCCCAAGGGCTGTGAGA
ACACTGGCCGCCGCTTTTGCCGATTACCCTGCCACACGCCACACTGTGGACCCAGATCGGCATATCGAGA
GAGTGACTGAGCTGCAGGAACTGTTCCTGACCCGAGTGGGCCTGGACATTGGGAAGGTCTGGGTCGCAGA
CGATGGAGCAGCTGTGGCTGTCTGGACCACACCAGAGAGCGTGGAAGCCGGAGCTGTCTTTGCAGAGATC
GGCCCTAGAATGGCAGAACTGAGCGGCTCCAGGCTGGCAGCACAGCAGCAGATGGAGGGACTGCTGGCCC
CACACAGGCCTAAGGAACCAGCATGGTTCCTGGCTACCGTGGGGGTCTCTCCTGACCATCAGGGCAAAGG
ACTGGGAAGTGCTGTGGTCCTGCCAGGAGTGGAGGCTGCAGAACGAGCTGGAGTCCCTGCATTTCTGGAG
ACCTCTGCTCCACGAAACCTGCCCTTCTATGAACGGCTGGGCTTTACTGTGACCGCAGATGTGGAGGTCC
CCGAAGGACCTAGGACCTGGTGCATGACACGCAAACCCGGCGCCTGAGCGATCGCCGCGGCCGCCTTCTT
AACCCAACAGAAGGCTCGAGAAGGTATATTGCTGTTGACAGTGAGCGAACCCATTCTTCCCGTTCTTAAT
AGTGAAGCCACAGATGTATTAAGAACGGGAAGAATGGGTGTGCCTACTGCCTCGGACTTCAAGGGGCTAG
AATTCGGCAGCTGTAGATCTTAGCCACTTTTTAAAAGAAAAGGGGGGACTGGAAGGGCTAACTGCATCCG
GACTGTACTGGGTCTCTCTGGTTAGACCAGATCTGAGCCTGGGAGCTCTCTGGCTAACTAGGGAACCCAC
TGCTTAAGCCTCAATAAAGCTTGCCTTGAGTGCTTCAAGTAGTGTGTGCCCGTCTGTTGTGTGACTCTGG
TAACTAGAGATCCCTCAGACCCTTTTAGTCAGTGTGGAAAATCTCTAGCAGGGCCCGTTTCATGTGAGCA
AAAGGCCAGCAAAAGGCCAGGAACCGTAAAAAGGCCGCGTTGCTGGCGTTTTTCCATAGGCTCCGCCCCC
CTGACGAGCATCACAAAAATCGACGCTCAAGTCAGAGGTGGCGAAACCCGACAGGACTATAAAGATACCA
GGCGTTTCCCCCTGGAAGCTCCCTCGTGCGCTCTCCTGTTCCGACCCTGCCGCTTACCGGATACCTGTCC
GCCTTTCTCCCTTCGGGAAGCGTGGCGCTTTCTCATAGCTCACGCTGTAGGTATCTCAGTTCGGTGTAGG
TCGTTCGCTCCAAGCTGGGCTGTGTGCACGAACCCCCCGTTCAGCCCGACCGCTGCGCCTTATCCGGTAA
CTATCGTCTTGAGTCCAACCCGGTAAGACACGACTTATCGCCACTGGCAGCAGCCACTGGTAACAGGATT
AGCAGAGCGAGGTATGTAGGCGGTGCTACAGAGTTCTTGAAGTGGTGGCCTAACTACGGCTACACTAGAA
GAACAGTATTTGGTATCTGCGCTCTGCTGAAGCCAGTTACCTTCGGAAAAAGAGTTGGTAGCTCTTGATC
CGGCAAACAAACCACCGCTGGTAGCGGTGGTTTTTTTGTTTGCAAGCAGCAGATTACGCGCAGAAAAAAA
GGATCTCAAGAAGATCCTTTGATCTTTTCTACGGGGTCTGACGCTCAGTGGAACGAAAACTCACGTTAAG
GGATTTTGGTCATGAGATTATCAAAAAGGATCTTCACCTAGATCCTTTTAAATTAAAAATGAAGTTTTAA
ATCAATCTAAAGTATATATGAGTAAACTTGGTCTGACAGTTACCAATGCTTAATCAGTGAGGCACCTATC
TCAGCGATCTGTCTATTTCGTTCATCCATAGTTGCCTGACTCCCCGTCGTGTAGATAACTACGATACGGG
AGGGCTTACCATCTGGCCCCAGTGCTGCAATGATACCGCGAGACCCACGCTCACCGGCTCCAGATTTATC
AGCAATAAACCAGCCAGCCGGAAGGGCCGAGCGCAGAAGTGGTCCTGCAACTTTATCCGCCTCCATCCAG
TCTATTAATTGTTGCCGGGAAGCTAGAGTAAGTAGTTCGCCAGTTAATAGTTTGCGCAACGTTGTTGCCA
TTGCTACAGGCATCGTGGTGTCACGCTCGTCGTTTGGTATGGCTTCATTCAGCTCCGGTTCCCAACGATC
AAGGCGAGTTACATGATCCCCCATGTTGTGCAAAAAAGCGGTTAGCTCCTTCGGTCCTCCGATCGTTGTC
AGAAGTAAGTTGGCCGCAGTGTTATCACTCATGGTTATGGCAGCACTGCATAATTCTCTTACTGTCATGC
CATCCGTAAGATGCTTTTCTGTGACTGGTGAGTACTCAACCAAGTCATTCTGAGAATAGTGTATGCGGCG
ACCGAGTTGCTCTTGCCCGGCGTCAATACGGGATAATACCGCGCCACATAGCAGAACTTTAAAAGTGCTC
ATCATTGGAAAACGTTCTTCGGGGCGAAAACTCTCAAGGATCTTACCGCTGTTGAGATCCAGTTCGATGT
AACCCACTCGTGCACCCAACTGATCTTCAGCATCTTTTACTTTCACCAGCGTTTCTGGGTGAGCAAAAAC
AGGAAGGCAAAATGCCGCAAAAAAGGGAATAAGGGCGACACGGAAATGTTGAATACTCATACTCTTCCTT
TTTCAATATTATTGAAGCATTTATCAGGGTTATTGTCTCATGAGCGGATACATATTTGAATGTATTTAGA
AAAATAAACAAATAGGGGTTCCGCGCACATTTCCCCGAAAAGTGCCACCTGACGTCGACGGATCGGGAGA
TCTCCCGATCCCCTATGGTGCACTCTCAGTACAATCTGCTCTGATGCCGCATAGTTAAGCCAGTATCTGC
TCCCTGCTTGTGTGTTGGAGGTCGCTGAGTAGTGCGCGAGCAAAATTTAAGCTACAACAAGGCAAGGCTT
GACCGACAATTGCATGAAG
Features (pLannotate 1.2.2; 18 found; start..end, strand, type, name):
     69..398     +  promoter       SV40 promoter: SV40 enhancer and early promoter
    410..789     +  enhancer       CMV enhancer: human cytomegalovirus immediate early enhancer
    790..989     +  promoter       CMV promoter: human cytomegalovirus (CMV) immediate early promoter
   1007..1187    +  LTR            5' LTR (truncated): truncated 5' long terminal repeat (LTR) from HIV-1
   1234..1359    +  misc_feature   HIV-1 Ψ: packaging signal of human immunodeficiency virus type 1
   1343..1681    +  CDS            HIV-1 gag (fragment): gag protein from human immunodeficiency virus 1; gag
   1856..2089    +  misc_feature   RRE: The Rev response element (RRE) of HIV-1 allows for Rev-dependent mRNA export from the nucleus to the cytoplasm.
   2466..2566    +  CDS            Rev (fragment): human immunodeficiency virus 1 (HIV-1) Rev protein; rev; enhances nuclear export of unspliced and incompletely spliced viral mRNAs
   2616..2733    +  misc_feature   cPPT/CTS: central polypurine tract and central termination sequence of HIV-1
   2870..3277    +  promoter       SFFV promoter: spleen focus-forming virus long terminal repeat (LTR) promoter
   3298..3894    +  CDS            pac: PUAC_STRAD - Protein predicted: Swiss-Prot protein existence level 4. Detoxification of puromycin. From Streptomyces alboniger.
   3919..3964    +  ncRNA          5' miR-30a (fragment): sequence upstream of the 71-nt precursor of the human miR-30a microRNA (Zeng et al., 2002) miRNA
   3977..4129    +  CDS            nef (fragment): NEF_HV1LA - Experimental evidence at protein level: Swiss-Prot protein existence level 1. Extracellular Nef protein targets CD4(+) T-lymphocytes for apoptosis by interacting with CXCR4 surface receptors. From Human immunodeficiency virus type 1 group M subtype B (isolate Lai) (HIV-1).
   4140..4320    +  LTR            5' LTR (truncated): truncated 5' long terminal repeat (LTR) from HIV-1
   4391..4979    -  rep_origin     ori: high-copy-number ColE1/pMB1/pBR322/pUC origin of replication
   5150..6010    -  CDS            AmpR: β-lactamase; bla; confers resistance to ampicillin, carbenicillin, and related antibiotics
   6011..6115    -  promoter       AmpR promoter: bla
   6174..6226    -  misc_feature   bom (fragment): basis of mobility region from pBR322
