[The description below was written by a language model from this plasmid's Addgene catalogue record and pLannotate feature annotations shown in this document.]
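Description:
pAPM-D4 miR30-HDAC1 ts2 is an HIV-1-based lentiviral transfer vector built on the pAPM-D4-mir30 backbone for stable knockdown of human HDAC1. In bacteria it is maintained through a high-copy ColE1/pUC-type origin and an ampicillin resistance gene (β-lactamase with its own promoter); a fragment of the pBR322 bom region is also present. Upstream of the viral genome, SV40 enhancer/early promoter and CMV enhancer/promoter elements abut a truncated 5' LTR, an arrangement that typically drives genomic RNA production in packaging cells without relying on the native U3. The vector carries the usual cis-acting elements for packaging and transduction: the Ψ packaging signal extending into a gag fragment, the Rev response element for nuclear export of unspliced RNA, and the cPPT/CTS. A second truncated LTR, preceded by a nef fragment, closes the viral cassette.

The payload is a single SFFV-promoter-driven transcription unit in which the puromycin N-acetyltransferase (pac) coding sequence is followed by a miR-30-based shRNA. A Pol II transcript therefore both confers puromycin resistance on transduced mammalian cells and is processed by the microRNA pathway to release the HDAC1-targeting guide strand ("ts2" presumably denoting the second target site). The automated annotation detects only a short fragment of the 5' miR-30a flank between pac and the nef fragment, so the hairpin and 3' flank are not individually annotated, and the cloning sites are not recorded. The stated purpose is HDAC1 knockdown, and the plasmid comes from work on transcriptional repression of primate immunodeficiency virus proviruses by the HUSH complex and its counteraction by Vpx and Vpr.
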