Addgene plasmid #115848: pAPM-D4 miR30-HDAC1 ts2
Purpose: HDAC1 knockdown
Depositing lab: Jeremy Luban. Depositing organization: University of Massachusetts, Worcester. Publication: Primate immunodeficiency virus proteins Vpx and Vpr counteract transcriptional repression of proviruses by the HUSH complex. Yurkovetskiy L, Guney MH, Kim K, Goh SL, McCauley S, Dauphin A, Diehl WE, Luban J. Nat Microbiol. 2018 Dec;3(12):1354-1361. doi: 10.1038/s41564-018-0256-x. Epub 2018 Oct 8. PubMed 30297740.
Backbone
  Vector backbone: pAPM-D4-mir30
  Vector type: Lentiviral
  Selectable markers: Puromycin
Growth in bacteria
  Bacterial resistance: Ampicillin, 100 μg/mL
  Growth temperature: 30°C
  Growth strain: NEB Stable
  Copy number: High Copy
Gene/Insert
  Gene/Insert name: HDAC1 shRNA
  gRNA/shRNA sequence: TAAGAACGGGAAGAATGGG
  Species: H. sapiens (human)
  Entrez Gene: HDAC1 (a.k.a. GON-10, HD1, KDAC1, RPD3, RPD3L1)
  Promoter: SFFV
  Cloning method: Restriction Enzyme; 5′ cloning site Unknown (unknown if destroyed); 3′ cloning site Unknown (unknown if destroyed)
Terms and licenses: Academic/Nonprofit Terms; Industry Terms: Not Available to Industry
Depositor comments: PuroR . Please visit https://www.biorxiv.org/content/early/2018/04/03/293001 for bioRxiv preprint.
How to cite: pAPM-D4 miR30-HDAC1 ts2 was a gift from Jeremy Luban (Addgene plasmid # 115848 ; http://n2t.net/addgene:115848 ; RRID:Addgene_115848)
